>Addgene plasmid #81334 | pDONR223_PPP6C_p.E180K | addgene full sequence | sequence record 168500 | Addgene NGS Result
GGCAGTTCCCTACTCTCGCGTTAACGCTAGCATGGATGTTTTCCCAGTCACGACGTTGTAAAACGACGGC
CAGTCTTAAGCTCGGGCCCCAAATAATGATTTTATTTTGACTGATAGTGACCTGTTCGTTGCAACAAATT
GATGAGCAATGCTTTTTTATAATGCCAACTTTGTACAAAAAAGTTGGCACCATGGCGCCGCTAGACCTGG
ACAAGTATGTGGAAATAGCGCGGCTGTGCAAGTACCTGCCAGAGAACGACCTGAAGCGGCTATGTGACTA
CGTTTGTGACCTCCTCTTAGAAGAGTCAAATGTTCAGCCAGTATCAACACCAGTAACAGTGTGTGGAGAT
ATCCATGGACAGTTTTATGACCTTTGTGAACTGTTCAGAACTGGAGGTCAGGTTCCTGACACAAACTACA
TATTTATGGGTGATTTTGTAGACAGAGGTTACTATAGTTTGGAGACCTTCACTTACCTTCTTGCATTAAA
GGCTAAATGGCCTGATCGTATTACACTTTTGCGAGGAAATCATGAGAGTAGACAGATAACACAGGTCTAT
GGATTTTATGATGAGTGCCAAACCAAATATGGAAATGCTAATGCCTGGAGATACTGTACCAAAGTTTTTG
ACATGCTCACAGTAGCAGCTTTAATAGATGAGCAGATTTTGTGTGTCCATGGTGGTTTATCTCCTGATAT
CAAAACACTGGATCAAATTCGAACCATCAAACGGAATCAGGAAATTCCTCATAAAGGAGCATTTTGTGAT
CTGGTTTGGTCAGATCCTGAAGATGTGGATACCTGGGCTATCAGTCCCCGAGGAGCAGGTTGGCTTTTTG
GAGCAAAGGTCACAAATGAGTTTGTTCATATCAACAACTTAAAACTCATCTGCAGAGCACATCAACTAGT
GCACGAAGGCTATAAATTTATGTTTGATGAGAAGCTGGTGACAGTATGGTCTGCTCCTAATTACTGCTAT
CGTTGTGGAAATATTGCTTCGATCATGGTCTTCAAAGATGTAAATACAAGAGAACCAAAGTTATTCCGGG
CAGTTCCAGATTCAGAACGTGTTATTCCTCCCAGAACGACAACGCCATATTTCCTTTGCCCAACTTTCTT
GTACAAAGTTGGCATTATAAGAAAGCATTGCTTATCAATTTGTTGCAACGAACAGGTCACTATCAGTCAA
AATAAAATCATTATTTGCCATCCAGCTGATATCCCCTATAGTGAGTCGTATTACATGGTCATAGCTGTTT
CCTGGCAGCTCTGGCCCGTGTCTCAAAATCTCTGATGTTACATTGCACAAGATAAAAATATATCATCATG
CCTCCTCTAGACCAGCCAGGACAGAAATGCCTCGACTTCGCTGCTACCCAAGGTTGCCGGGTGACGCACA
CCGTGGAAACGGATGAAGGCACGAACCCAGTGGACATAAGCCTGTTCGGTTCGTAAGCTGTAATGCAAGT
AGCGTATGCGCTCACGCAACTGGTCCAGAACCTTGACCGAACGCAGCGGTGGTAACGGCGCAGTGGCGGT
TTTCATGGCTTGTTATGACTGTTTTTTTGGGGTACAGTCTATGCCTCGGGCATCCAAGCAGCAAGCGCGT
TACGCCGTGGGTCGATGTTTGATGTTATGGAGCAGCAACGATGTTACGCAGCAGGGCAGTCGCCCTAAAA
CAAAGTTAAACATTATGAGGGAAGCGGTGATCGCCGAAGTATCGACTCAACTATCAGAGGTAGTTGGCGT
CATCGAGCGCCATCTCGAACCGACGTTGCTGGCCGTACATTTGTACGGCTCCGCAGTGGATGGCGGCCTG
AAGCCACACAGTGATATTGATTTGCTGGTTACGGTGACCGTAAGGCTTGATGAAACAACGCGGCGAGCTT
TGATCAACGACCTTTTGGAAACTTCGGCTTCCCCTGGAGAGAGCGAGATTCTCCGCGCTGTAGAAGTCAC
CATTGTTGTGCACGACGACATCATTCCGTGGCGTTATCCAGCTAAGCGCGAACTGCAATTTGGAGAATGG
CAGCGCAATGACATTCTTGCAGGTATCTTCGAGCCAGCCACGATCGACATTGATCTGGCTATCTTGCTGA
CAAAAGCAAGAGAACATAGCGTTGCCTTGGTAGGTCCAGCGGCGGAGGAACTCTTTGATCCGGTTCCTGA
ACAGGATCTATTTGAGGCGCTAAATGAAACCTTAACGCTATGGAACTCGCCGCCCGACTGGGCTGGCGAT
GAGCGAAATGTAGTGCTTACGTTGTCCCGCATTTGGTACAGCGCAGTAACCGGCAAAATCGCGCCGAAGG
ATGTCGCTGCCGACTGGGCAATGGAGCGCCTGCCGGCCCAGTATCAGCCCGTCATACTTGAAGCTAGACA
GGCTTATCTTGGACAAGAAGAAGATCGCTTGGCCTCGCGCGCAGATCAGTTGGAAGAATTTGTCCACTAC
GTGAAAGGCGAGATCACCAAGGTAGTCGGCAAATAACCCTCGAGCCACCCATGACCAAAATCCCTTAACG
TGAGTTACGCGTCGTTCCACTGAGCGTCAGACCCCGTAGAAAAGATCAAAGGATCTTCTTGAGATCCTTT
TTTTCTGCGCGTAATCTGCTGCTTGCAAACAAAAAAACCACCGCTACCAGCGGTGGTTTGTTTGCCGGAT
CAAGAGCTACCAACTCTTTTTCCGAAGGTAACTGGCTTCAGCAGAGCGCAGATACCAAATACTGTTCTTC
TAGTGTAGCCGTAGTTAGGCCACCACTTCAAGAACTCTGTAGCACCGCCTACATACCTCGCTCTGCTAAT
CCTGTTACCAGTGGCTGCTGCCAGTGGCGATAAGTCGTGTCTTACCGGGTTGGACTCAAGACGATAGTTA
CCGGATAAGGCGCAGCGGTCGGGCTGAACGGGGGGTTCGTGCACACAGCCCAGCTTGGAGCGAACGACCT
ACACCGAACTGAGATACCTACAGCGTGAGCTATGAGAAAGCGCCACGCTTCCCGAAGGGAGAAAGGCGGA
CAGGTATCCGGTAAGCGGCAGGGTCGGAACAGGAGAGCGCACGAGGGAGCTTCCAGGGGGAAACGCCTGG
TATCTTTATAGTCCTGTCGGGTTTCGCCACCTCTGACTTGAGCGTCGATTTTTGTGATGCTCGTCAGGGG
GGCGGAGCCTATGGAAAAACGCCAGCAACGCGGCCTTTTTACGGTTCCTGGCCTTTTGCTGGCCTTTTGC
TCACATGTTCTTTCCTGCGTTATCCCCTGATTCTGTGGATAACCGTATTACCGCCTTTGAGTGAGCTGAT
ACCGCTCGCCGCAGCCGAACGACCGAGCGCAGCGAGTCAGTGAGCGAGGAAGCGGAAGAGCGCCCAATAC
GCAAACCGCCTCTCCCCGCGCGTTGGCCGATTCATTAATGCAGCTGGCACGACAGGTTTCCCGACTGGAA
AGCGGGCAGTGAGCGCAACGCAATTAATACGCGTACCGCTAGCCAGGAAGAGTTTGTAGAAACGCAAAAA
GGCCATCCGTCAGGATGGCCTTCTGCTTAGTTTGATGCCTGGCAGTTTATGGCGGGCGTCCTGCCCGCCA
CCCTCCGGGCCGTTGCTTCACAACGTTCAAATCCGCTCCCGGCGGATTTGTCCTACTCAGGAGAGCGTTC
ACCGACAAACAACAGATAAAACGAAAGGCCCAGTCTTCCGACTGAGCCTTTCGTTTTATTTGATGCCT
Features (pLannotate 1.2.2; 12 found; start..end, strand, type, name):
     38..74      -  CDS            lacZα (fragment): LacZα fragment of β-galactosidase; lacZ fragment
     91..186     +  protein_bind   attL3: mutant version of attL; recombination site for the Gateway® LR reaction LR Clonase™
    192..1106    +  CDS            PPP6C: PPP6_HUMAN - Also known as PPP6. Experimental evidence at protein level: Swiss-Prot protein existence level 1. Catalytic subunit of protein phosphatase 6 (PP6) (PubMed:17079228, PubMed:29053956). PP6 is a component of a signaling pathway regulating cell cycle progression in response to IL2 receptor stimulation (PubMed:10227379). N-terminal domain restricts G1 to S phase progression in cancer cells, in part through control of cyclin D1 (PubMed:17568194). During mitosis, regulates spindle positioning (PubMed:27335426). Downregulates MAP3K7 kinase activation of the IL1 signaling pathway by dephos
   1109..1207    -  protein_bind   attL2: mutant version of attL; recombination site for the Gateway® LR reaction LR Clonase™
   1225..1243    -  promoter       T7 promoter: promoter for bacteriophage T7 RNA polymerase
   1433..1456    +  promoter       Pc promoter (fragment): intI1 (promoter lies within the coding sequence); class 1 integron promoter
   1632..1688    +  CDS            GmR (fragment): gentamycin acetyltransferase; aacC1; confers resistance to gentamycin
   1695..2486    +  CDS            SmR: aminoglycoside adenylyltransferase (Murphy, 1985); aadA; confers resistance to spectinomycin and streptomycin
   2579..3167    +  rep_origin     ori: high-copy-number ColE1/pMB1/pBR322/pUC origin of replication
   3350..3442    +  CDS            lacI (fragment): lac repressor; lacI; The lac repressor binds to the lac operator to inhibit transcription in E. coli. This inhibition can be relieved by adding lactose or isopropyl-β-D-thiogalactopyranoside (IPTG).
   3497..3524    -  terminator     rrnB T2 terminator: transcription terminator T2 from the E. coli rrnB gene
   3656..3699    +  terminator     rrnB T1 terminator: Escherichia coli rrnB; transcription terminator T1 from the E. coli rrnB gene
