[The description below was written by a language model from this plasmid's Addgene catalogue record and pLannotate feature annotations shown in this document.]
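Description:
pDONR223_PPP6C_p.E180K is a Gateway entry clone built on the Invitrogen pDONR223 backbone. It carries the human PPP6C open reading frame with an E180K substitution and belongs to the Target Accelerator Plasmid Collection, a set of cancer-associated variant alleles assembled for systematic functional testing. It is a bacterial propagation and cloning intermediate rather than an expression vector. It replicates in E. coli from a high-copy ColE1/pUC-type origin and is selected with spectinomycin through the aadA (SmR) aminoglycoside adenylyltransferase gene. The annotation places fragments of a class 1 integron Pc promoter and a gentamicin resistance gene just upstream of that marker. rrnB T1 and T2 terminators and short lacZα and lacI remnants are also annotated in the backbone.

The PPP6C coding sequence encodes the catalytic subunit of protein phosphatase 6, which is implicated in cell cycle progression and mitotic spindle positioning. It is flanked by two attL recombination sites, which the automated annotation labels attL3 and attL2. These sites allow an LR Clonase reaction to move the ORF directionally into any compatible Gateway destination vector. No promoter drives the insert in this plasmid. A T7 promoter lies just outside one attL site and points back toward the insert on the opposite strand, while M13 priming sites are recorded for sequencing. The clone is in the "open" configuration, with no stop codon immediately after the insert, so the ORF can be read through into a C-terminal tag supplied by the destination vector. Its typical use is to generate expression constructs for comparing the E180K variant with wild-type PPP6C in functional assays.
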