Addgene plasmid #81334: pDONR223_PPP6C_p.E180K
Purpose: Gateway Donor vector containing PPP6C , part of the Target Accelerator Plasmid Collection.
Depositing lab: Jesse Boehm & William Hahn & David Root. Depositing organization: Broad Institute. Publication: Systematic Functional Interrogation of Rare Cancer Variants Identifies Oncogenic Alleles. Kim E, Ilic N, Shrestha Y, Zou L, Kamburov A, Zhu C, Yang X, Lubonja R, Tran N, Nguyen C, Lawrence MS, Piccioni F, Bagul M, Doench JG, Chouinard CR, Wu X, Hogstrom L, Natoli T, Tamayo P, Horn H, Corsello SM, Lage K, Root DE, Subramanian A, Golub TR, Getz G, Boehm JS, Hahn WC. Cancer Discov. 2016 Jul;6(7):714-26. doi: 10.1158/2159-8290.CD-16-0160. Epub 2016 May 4. PubMed 27147599.
Backbone
  Vector backbone: pDONR223
  Backbone manufacturer: Invitrogen
  Backbone size w/o insert (bp): 2790
  Vector type: Gateway Entry vector
Growth in bacteria
  Bacterial resistance: Spectinomycin, 50 μg/mL
  Growth temperature: 37°C
  Growth strain: DH5alpha
  Copy number: High Copy
Gene/Insert
  Gene/Insert name: PPP6C
  Species: H. sapiens (human)
  Mutation: E180K
  GenBank ID: NM_002721.4
  Entrez Gene: PPP6C (a.k.a. PP6, PP6C)
  Promoter: None
  Cloning method: Gateway Cloning
  Sequencing primers: 5′ M13pUC-fwd; 3′ M13-Rev
Terms and licenses: Academic/Nonprofit Terms; Industry Terms: Not Available to Industry
Depositor comments: Open state: NO stop codon immediately follows insert
How to cite: pDONR223_PPP6C_p.E180K was a gift from Jesse Boehm & William Hahn & David Root (Addgene plasmid # 81334 ; http://n2t.net/addgene:81334 ; RRID:Addgene_81334)
