>Addgene plasmid #81334 | pDONR223_PPP6C_p.E180K | depositor partial sequence | sequence record 154653 | Insert sequence
ATGGCGCCGCTAGACCTGGACAAGTATGTGGAAATAGCGCGGCTGTGCAAGTACCTGCCAGAGAACGACC
TGAAGCGGCTATGTGACTACGTTTGTGACCTCCTCTTAGAAGAGTCAAATGTTCAGCCAGTATCAACACC
AGTAACAGTGTGTGGAGATATCCATGGACAGTTTTATGACCTTTGTGAACTGTTCAGAACTGGAGGTCAG
GTTCCTGACACAAACTACATATTTATGGGTGATTTTGTAGACAGAGGTTACTATAGTTTGGAGACCTTCA
CTTACCTTCTTGCATTAAAGGCTAAATGGCCTGATCGTATTACACTTTTGCGAGGAAATCATGAGAGTAG
ACAGATAACACAGGTCTATGGATTTTATGATGAGTGCCAAACCAAATATGGAAATGCTAATGCCTGGAGA
TACTGTACCAAAGTTTTTGACATGCTCACAGTAGCAGCTTTAATAGATGAGCAGATTTTGTGTGTCCATG
GTGGTTTATCTCCTGATATCAAAACACTGGATCAAATTCGAACCATCAAACGGAATCAGGAAATTCCTCA
TAAAGGAGCATTTTGTGATCTGGTTTGGTCAGATCCTGAAGATGTGGATACCTGGGCTATCAGTCCCCGA
GGAGCAGGTTGGCTTTTTGGAGCAAAGGTCACAAATGAGTTTGTTCATATCAACAACTTAAAACTCATCT
GCAGAGCACATCAACTAGTGCACGAAGGCTATAAATTTATGTTTGATGAGAAGCTGGTGACAGTATGGTC
TGCTCCTAATTACTGCTATCGTTGTGGAAATATTGCTTCGATCATGGTCTTCAAAGATGTAAATACAAGA
GAACCAAAGTTATTCCGGGCAGTTCCAGATTCAGAACGTGTTATTCCTCCCAGAACGACAACGCCATATT
TCCTT
